Addgene plasmid #213335: MAS1-DuET
Purpose: The DuET construct encodes the named human GPCR engineered with a cleaved hemagglutinin signal peptide, a 5' FLAG and a 3' 1D4 epitope tag optimized for expression in mammalian cells and proteomics studies.
Depositing lab: Thomas Sakmar. Depositing organization: Rockefeller University. Publication: Multiplexed selectivity screening of anti-GPCR antibodies. Dahl L, Kotliar IB, Bendes A, Dodig-Crnkovic T, Fromm S, Elofsson A, Uhlen M, Sakmar TP, Schwenk JM. Sci Adv. 2023 May 3;9(18):eadf9297. doi: 10.1126/sciadv.adf9297. Epub 2023 May 3. PubMed 37134173.
Backbone
  Vector backbone: pcDNA 3.1 (+)
  Vector type: Mammalian Expression
Growth in bacteria
  Bacterial resistance: Ampicillin, 100 μg/mL
  Growth temperature: 37°C
  Growth strain: DH5alpha
  Copy number: High Copy
Gene/Insert
  Gene/Insert name: MAS1 (alt names: MAS1 proto-oncogene, G protein-coupled receptor; MAS)
  Species: H. sapiens (human)
  Entrez Gene: MAS1 (a.k.a. MAS, MGRA)
  Promoter: CMV, T7
  Tag / fusion protein: FLAG (N terminal on insert); 1D4 (C terminal on insert)
  Cloning method: Gibson Cloning
Terms and licenses: Academic/Nonprofit Terms; Industry Terms: Not Available to Industry
Depositor comments: Class: A, Family: Orphan. Ensembl ID: ENSG00000130368, Uniprot ID: P04201
How to cite: MAS1-DuET was a gift from Thomas Sakmar (Addgene plasmid # 213335 ; http://n2t.net/addgene:213335 ; RRID:Addgene_213335)
