[The description below was written by a language model from this plasmid's Addgene catalogue record and pLannotate feature annotations shown in this document.]
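Description:
MAS1-DuET is a mammalian expression plasmid built on the pcDNA 3.1 (+) backbone that carries the human MAS1 proto-oncogene, a class A orphan G protein-coupled receptor. The sequenced record is about 6.5 kb. In E. coli it replicates from a high-copy ColE1/pUC-type origin and is selected with ampicillin through the β-lactamase gene and its own promoter. An f1 origin is also present, which in principle allows single-stranded DNA production. For selection in mammalian cells, the backbone contains a neomycin/kanamycin phosphotransferase gene driven by the SV40 enhancer/early promoter and terminated by an SV40 polyadenylation signal. This cassette spans the numbering origin of the circular map.

The receptor is transcribed from the CMV immediate-early enhancer and promoter, and the transcript ends at the bovine growth hormone polyadenylation signal. A T7 promoter lies between the CMV promoter and the coding region and can be used for in vitro transcription or as a sequencing primer site. According to the catalogue entry, the DuET design places a cleavable hemagglutinin signal peptide and a FLAG epitope at the N terminus and a 1D4 epitope at the C terminus of the receptor. The feature table confirms a FLAG-type tag immediately upstream of the MAS1 open reading frame, but the signal peptide and the 1D4 tag were not annotated by the automated tool. Several short fragment hits (ble, lacI, HIV-1 LTR, bom) appear to be backbone remnants or partial matches rather than functional elements. The dual tags allow detection and capture of the receptor from either end, and the construct is intended for mammalian cell expression and proteomics work. The associated study used such constructs for multiplexed selectivity screening of anti-GPCR antibodies.
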