Features (pLannotate 1.2.2; 21 found; start..end, strand, type, name):
     55..846     +  CDS            neo: KKA2_KLEPN - Also known as kan, nptII. Experimental evidence at protein level: Swiss-Prot protein existence level 1. Resistance to kanamycin, neomycin, paromomycin, ribostamycin, butirosin and gentamicin B. From Klebsiella pneumoniae.
    870..1028    +  CDS            ble (fragment): BLE_KLEPN - Experimental evidence at protein level: Swiss-Prot protein existence level 1. Binding protein with a strong affinity to the bleomycin family of antibiotics. Binds to CL990; an antimitotic-antibiotic compound. From Klebsiella pneumoniae.
   1023..1144    +  polyA_signal   SV40 poly(A) signal: SV40 polyadenylation signal
   1217..1233    -  protein_bind   lac operator: The lac repressor binds to the lac operator to inhibit transcription in E. coli. This inhibition can be relieved by adding lactose or isopropyl-β-D-thiogalactopyranoside (IPTG). lac repressor encoded by lacI
   1241..1271    -  promoter       lac promoter: promoter for the E. coli lac operon
   1286..1307    -  protein_bind   CAP binding site: CAP binding activates transcription in the presence of cAMP. E. coli catabolite activator protein
   1320..1412    -  CDS            lacI (fragment): lac repressor; lacI; The lac repressor binds to the lac operator to inhibit transcription in E. coli. This inhibition can be relieved by adding lactose or isopropyl-β-D-thiogalactopyranoside (IPTG).
   1595..2183    -  rep_origin     ori: high-copy-number ColE1/pMB1/pBR322/pUC origin of replication
   2354..3214    -  CDS            AmpR: β-lactamase; bla; confers resistance to ampicillin, carbenicillin, and related antibiotics
   3215..3319    -  promoter       AmpR promoter: bla
   3378..3430    -  misc_feature   bom (fragment): basis of mobility region from pBR322
   3585..3964    +  enhancer       CMV enhancer: human cytomegalovirus immediate early enhancer
   3965..4168    +  promoter       CMV promoter: human cytomegalovirus (CMV) immediate early promoter
   4164..4197    +  LTR            5' LTR (truncated) (fragment): truncated 5' long terminal repeat (LTR) from HIV-1
   4213..4231    +  promoter       T7 promoter: promoter for bacteriophage T7 RNA polymerase
   4324..4344    +  CDS            3xFLAG (fragment): three tandem FLAG® epitope tags
   4357..5331    +  CDS            MAS1: MAS_HUMAN - Also known as MAS. Experimental evidence at protein level: Swiss-Prot protein existence level 1. Receptor for angiotensin 1-7 (By similarity). Acts specifically as a functional antagonist of AGTR1 (angiotensin-2 type 1 receptor), although it up-regulates AGTR1 receptor levels. Positive regulation of AGTR1 levels occurs through activation of the G-proteins GNA11 and GNAQ, and stimulation of the protein kinase C signaling cascade. The antagonist effect on AGTR1 function is probably due to AGTR1 being physically altered by MAS1. From Homo sapiens (Human).
   5462..5686    +  polyA_signal   bGH poly(A) signal: bovine growth hormone polyadenylation signal
   5690..5711    +  promoter       SV40 promoter (fragment): SV40 enhancer and early promoter
   5732..6160    +  rep_origin     f1 ori (sequence partly withheld): f1 bacteriophage origin of replication; arrow indicates direction of (+) strand synthesis
   6174..6503    +  promoter       SV40 promoter: SV40 enhancer and early promoter
>Addgene plasmid #213335 | MAS1-DuET | addgene full sequence | sequence record 430866 | Addgene NGS Result
GCTTGTATATCCATTTTCGGATCTGATCAAGAGACAGGATGAGGATCGTTTCGCATGATTGAACAAGATG
GATTGCACGCAGGTTCTCCGGCCGCTTGGGTGGAGAGGCTATTCGGCTATGACTGGGCACAACAGACAAT
CGGCTGCTCTGATGCCGCCGTGTTCCGGCTGTCAGCGCAGGGGCGCCCGGTTCTTTTTGTCAAGACCGAC
CTGTCCGGTGCCCTGAATGAACTGCAGGACGAGGCAGCGCGGCTATCGTGGCTGGCCACGACGGGCGTTC
CTTGCGCAGCTGTGCTCGACGTTGTCACTGAAGCGGGAAGGGACTGGCTGCTATTGGGCGAAGTGCCGGG
GCAGGATCTCCTGTCATCTCACCTTGCTCCTGCCGAGAAAGTATCCATCATGGCTGATGCAATGCGGCGG
CTGCATACGCTTGATCCGGCTACCTGCCCATTCGACCACCAAGCGAAACATCGCATCGAGCGAGCACGTA
CTCGGATGGAAGCCGGTCTTGTCGATCAGGATGATCTGGACGAAGAGCATCAGGGGCTCGCGCCAGCCGA
ACTGTTCGCCAGGCTCAAGGCGCGCATGCCCGACGGCGAGGATCTCGTCGTGACCCATGGCGATGCCTGC
TTGCCGAATATCATGGTGGAAAATGGCCGCTTTTCTGGATTCATCGACTGTGGCCGGCTGGGTGTGGCGG
ACCGCTATCAGGACATAGCGTTGGCTACCCGTGATATTGCTGAAGAGCTTGGCGGCGAATGGGCTGACCG
CTTCCTCGTGCTTTACGGTATCGCCGCTCCCGATTCGCAGCGCATCGCCTTCTATCGCCTTCTTGACGAG
TTCTTCTGAGCGGGACTCTGGGGTTCGAAATGACCGACCAAGCGACGCCCAACCTGCCATCACGAGATTT
CGATTCCACCGCCGCCTTCTATGAAAGGTTGGGCTTCGGAATCGTTTTCCGGGACGCCGGCTGGATGATC
CTCCAGCGCGGGGATCTCATGCTGGAGTTCTTCGCCCACCCCAACTTGTTTATTGCAGCTTATAATGGTT
ACAAATAAAGCAATAGCATCACAAATTTCACAAATAAAGCATTTTTTTCACTGCATTCTAGTTGTGGTTT
GTCCAAACTCATCAATGTATCTTATCATGTCTGTATACCGTCGACCTCTAGCTAGAGCTTGGCGTAATCA
TGGTCATAGCTGTTTCCTGTGTGAAATTGTTATCCGCTCACAATTCCACACAACATACGAGCCGGAAGCA
TAAAGTGTAAAGCCTGGGGTGCCTAATGAGTGAGCTAACTCACATTAATTGCGTTGCGCTCACTGCCCGC
TTTCCAGTCGGGAAACCTGTCGTGCCAGCTGCATTAATGAATCGGCCAACGCGCGGGGAGAGGCGGTTTG
CGTATTGGGCGCTCTTCCGCTTCCTCGCTCACTGACTCGCTGCGCTCGGTCGTTCGGCTGCGGCGAGCGG
TATCAGCTCACTCAAAGGCGGTAATACGGTTATCCACAGAATCAGGGGATAACGCAGGAAAGAACATGTG
AGCAAAAGGCCAGCAAAAGGCCAGGAACCGTAAAAAGGCCGCGTTGCTGGCGTTTTTCCATAGGCTCCGC
CCCCCTGACGAGCATCACAAAAATCGACGCTCAAGTCAGAGGTGGCGAAACCCGACAGGACTATAAAGAT
ACCAGGCGTTTCCCCCTGGAAGCTCCCTCGTGCGCTCTCCTGTTCCGACCCTGCCGCTTACCGGATACCT
GTCCGCCTTTCTCCCTTCGGGAAGCGTGGCGCTTTCTCATAGCTCACGCTGTAGGTATCTCAGTTCGGTG
TAGGTCGTTCGCTCCAAGCTGGGCTGTGTGCACGAACCCCCCGTTCAGCCCGACCGCTGCGCCTTATCCG
GTAACTATCGTCTTGAGTCCAACCCGGTAAGACACGACTTATCGCCACTGGCAGCAGCCACTGGTAACAG
GATTAGCAGAGCGAGGTATGTAGGCGGTGCTACAGAGTTCTTGAAGTGGTGGCCTAACTACGGCTACACT
AGAAGAACGGTATTTGGTATCTGCGCTCTGCTGAAGCCAGTTACCTTCGGAAAAAGAGTTGGTAGCTCTT
GATCCGGCAAACAAACCACCGCTGGTAGCGGTGGTTTTTTTGTTTGCAAGCAGCAGATTACGCGCAGAAA
AAAAGGATCTCAAGAAGATCCTTTGATCTTTTCTACGGGGTCTGACGCTCAGTGGAACGAAAACTCACGT
TAAGGGATTTTGGTCATGAGATTATCAAAAAGGATCTTCACCTAGATCCTTTTAAATTAAAAATGAAGTT
TTAAATCAATCTAAAGTATATATGAGTAAACTTGGTCTGACAGTTACCAATGCTTAATCAGTGAGGCACC
TATCTCAGCGATCTGTCTATTTCGTTCATCCATAGTTGCCTGACTCCCCGTCGTGTAGATAACTACGATA
CGGGAGGGCTTACCATCTGGCCCCAGTGCTGCAATGATACCGCGAGACCCACGCTCACCGGCTCCAGATT
TATCAGCAATAAACCAGCCAGCCGGAAGGGCCGAGCGCAGAAGTGGTCCTGCAACTTTATCCGCCTCCAT
CCAGTCTATTAATTGTTGCCGGGAAGCTAGAGTAAGTAGTTCGCCAGTTAATAGTTTGCGCAACGTTGTT
GCCATTGCTACAGGCATCGTGGTGTCACGCTCGTCGTTTGGTATGGCTTCATTCAGCTCCGGTTCCCAAC
GATCAAGGCGAGTTACATGATCCCCCATGTTGTGCAAAAAAGCGGTTAGCTCCTTCGGTCCTCCGATCGT
TGTCAGAAGTAAGTTGGCCGCAGTGTTATCACTCATGGTTATGGCAGCACTGCATAATTCTCTTACTGTC
ATGCCATCCGTAAGATGCTTTTCTGTGACTGGTGAGTACTCAACCAAGTCATTCTGAGAATAGTGTATGC
GGCGACCGAGTTGCTCTTGCCCGGCGTCAATACGGGATAATACCGCGCCACATAGCAGAACTTTAAAAGT
GCTCATCATTGGAAAACGTTCTTCGGGGCGAAAACTCTCAAGGATCTTACCGCTGTTGAGATCCAGTTCG
ATGTAACCCACTCGTGCACCCAACTGATCTTCAGCATCTTTTACTTTCACCAGCGTTTCTGGGTGAGCAA
AAACAGGAAGGCAAAATGCCGCAAAAAAGGGAATAAGGGCGACACGGAAATGTTGAATACTCATACTCTT
CCTTTTTCAATATTATTGAAGCATTTATCAGGGTTATTGTCTCATGAGCGGATACATATTTGAATGTATT
TAGAAAAATAAACAAATAGGGGTTCCGCGCACATTTCCCCGAAAAGTGCCACCTGACGTCGACGGATCGG
GAGATCTCCCGATCCCCTATGGTGCACTCTCAGTACAATCTGCTCTGATGCCGCATAGTTAAGCCAGTAT
CTGCTCCCTGCTTGTGTGTTGGAGGTCGCTGAGTAGTGCGCGAGCAAAATTTAAGCTACAACAAGGCAAG
GCTTGACCGACATTTGCATGAAGAATCTGCTTAGGGTTAGGCGTTTTGCGCTGCTTCGCGATGTACGGGC
CAGATATACGCGTTGACATTGATTATTGACTAGTTATTAATAGTAATCAATTACGGGGTCATTAGTTCAT
AGCCCATATATGGAGTTCCGCGTTACATAACTTACGGTAAATGGCCCGCCTGGCTGACCGCCCAACGACC
CCCGCCCATTGACGTCAATAATGACGTATGTTCCCATAGTAACGCCAATAGGGACTTTCCATTGACGTCA
ATGGGTGGAGTATTTACGGTAAACTGCCCACTTGGCAGTACATCAAGTGTATCATATGCCAAGTACGCCC
CCTATTGACGTCAATGACGGTAAATGGCCCGCCTGGCATTATGCCCAGTACATGACCTTATGGGACTTTC
CTACTTGGCAGTACATCTACGTATTAGTCATCGCTATTACCATGGTGATGCGGTTTTGGCAGTACATCAA
TGGGCGTGGATAGCGGTTTGACTCACGGGGATTTCCAAGTCTCCACCCCATTGACGTCAATGGGAGTTTG
TTTTGGCACCAAAATCAACGGGACTTTCCAAAATGTCGTAACAACTCCGCCCCATTGACGCAAATGGGCG
GTAGGCGTGTACGGTGGGAGGTCTATATAAGCAGAGCTCTCTGGCTAACTAGAGAACCCACTGCTTACTG
GCTTATCGAAATTAATACGACTCACTATAGGGAGACCCAAGCTGGCTAGCGTTTAAACTTAAGCTTAGCG
CCACCATGAAGACGATCATCGCCCTGAGCTACATCTTCTGCCTGGTATTCGCCGACTACAAGGACGATGA
TGACGCCAGCATCGATATGGACGGATCCAACGTGACCTCCTTCGTTGTGGAGGAGCCCACAAACATCAGC
ACTGGGAGAAACGCCTCCGTTGGTAACGCCCATCGCCAGATCCCAATAGTCCACTGGGTTATCATGTCCA
TTTCTCCAGTAGGATTCGTGGAGAATGGGATATTGCTCTGGTTTTTGTGTTTTCGCATGCGCCGAAATCC
TTTTACAGTTTACATCACTCACCTGTCTATCGCCGACATCTCCTTGTTGTTCTGTATCTTCATTCTGTCC
ATCGACTACGCACTGGATTACGAGCTGTCTTCCGGCCACTATTATACTATTGTAACCTTGTCCGTGACTT
TTCTGTTTGGTTACAACACAGGACTCTATCTTCTGACCGCAATTTCCGTCGAACGGTGCCTGAGTGTCCT
GTATCCTATTTGGTATCGGTGCCATAGACCAAAGTATCAGAGCGCTCTTGTCTGTGCACTGCTGTGGGCT
CTGTCTTGTTTGGTGACAACTATGGAATACGTGATGTGTATAGACAGGGAGGAGGAGTCACACAGCAGAA
ATGACTGTAGAGCTGTAATCATATTCATTGCTATCCTGAGCTTCCTCGTTTTCACCCCGCTCATGCTCGT
GAGTTCAACGATACTGGTGGTGAAGATCAGGAAGAACACGTGGGCGAGTCACTCTTCTAAACTGTACATC
GTGATCATGGTGACGATTATCATATTTCTGATTTTTGCCATGCCCATGAGATTGCTCTACCTGCTGTACT
ATGAGTACTGGTCCACCTTTGGAAATCTGCACCACATCTCACTGCTGTTCTCCACCATAAACAGTAGCGC
CAATCCCTTTATATATTTCTTCGTTGGCTCCTCAAAGAAAAAGCGGTTTAAAGAGAGCCTCAAGGTTGTT
CTGACAAGAGCCTTCAAAGACGAAATGCAACCACGAAGGCAGAAAGATAATTGCAATACAGTTACAGTGG
AGACCGTGGTGATCGATACCGGTGGACGCACCGGTGAATTCGATGAGGCCAGCACCACCGTGTCTAAGAC
CGAGACTTCTCAGGTGGCCCCTGCCTAACTCGAGTCTAGAGGGCCCGTTTAAACCCGCTGATCAGCCTCG
ACTGTGCCTTCTAGTTGCCAGCCATCTGTTGTTTGCCCCTCCCCCGTGCCTTCCTTGACCCTGGAAGGTG
CCACTCCCACTGTCCTTTCCTAATAAAATGAGGAAATTGCATCGCATTGTCTGAGTAGGTGTCATTCTAT
TCTGGGGGGTGGGGTGGGGCAGGACAGCAAGGGGGAGGATTGGGAAGACAATAGCAGGCATGCTGGGGAT
GCGGTGGGCTCTATGGCTTCTGAGGCGGAAAGAACCAGCTGGGGCTCTAGGGGGTATCCCC
[124 nt withheld, positions 5732-5855]
C
[91 nt withheld, positions 5857-5947]
A
[49 nt withheld, positions 5949-5997]
CCTTTGACGTTGGAGTCCACGTTCTTT
[37 nt withheld, positions 6025-6061]
ACCCTATCTCGGTCTATTCTTTTGATTTATAAGGGATTTTGCCGATTTCGGCCTATTGGTTAAAAAATGA
GCTGATTTAACAAAAATTTAACGCGAATTAATTCTGTGGAATGTGTGTCAGTTAGGGTGTGGAAAGTCCC
CAGGCTCCCCAGCAGGCAGAAGTATGCAAAGCATGCATCTCAATTAGTCAGCAACCAGGTGTGGAAAGTC
CCCAGGCTCCCCAGCAGGCAGAAGTATGCAAAGCATGCATCTCAATTAGTCAGCAACCATAGTCCCGCCC
CTAACTCCGCCCATCCCGCCCCTAACTCCGCCCAGTTCCGCCCATTCTCCGCCCCATGGCTGACTAATTT
TTTTTATTTATGCAGAGGCCGAGGCCGCCTCTGCCTCTGAGCTATTCCAGAAGTAGTGAGGAGGCTTTTT
TGGAGGCCTAGGCTTTTGCAAAAAGCTCCCGGGA
